Addgene plasmid #131606: pMXs-Trib3
Purpose: expression of mouse Trib3 in mammalian cells
Depositing lab: Kateri Moore & Filipe Pereira. Depositing organization: Icahn School of Medicine at Mount Sinai. Publication: Induction of a hemogenic program in mouse fibroblasts. Pereira CF, Chang B, Qiu J, Niu X, Papatsenko D, Hendry CE, Clark NR, Nomura-Kitabayashi A, Kovacic JC, Ma'ayan A, Schaniel C, Lemischka IR, Moore K. Cell Stem Cell. 2013 Aug 1;13(2):205-18. doi: 10.1016/j.stem.2013.05.024. Epub 2013 Jun 13. PubMed 23770078.
Backbone
  Vector backbone: pMXs
  Backbone size w/o insert (bp): 4600
  Total vector size (bp): 5660
  Vector type: Mammalian Expression, Retroviral
Growth in bacteria
  Bacterial resistance: Ampicillin, 100 μg/mL
  Growth temperature: 37°C
  Growth strain: NEB Stable
  Copy number: High Copy
Gene/Insert
  Gene/Insert name: Trib3
  Species: M. musculus (mouse)
  Insert size (bp): 1060
  Entrez Gene: Trib3 (a.k.a. Ifld2, Nipk, SINK, SKIP3, TRB-3, Trb3)
  Cloning method: Restriction Enzyme; 5′ cloning site EcoRI (unknown if destroyed); 3′ cloning site BamHI (unknown if destroyed)
  Sequencing primers: 5′ gacggcatcgcagcttggat
Terms and licenses: Academic/Nonprofit Terms; Industry Terms: Not Available to Industry
How to cite: pMXs-Trib3 was a gift from Kateri Moore & Filipe Pereira (Addgene plasmid # 131606 ; http://n2t.net/addgene:131606 ; RRID:Addgene_131606)
