[The description below was written by a language model from this plasmid's Addgene catalogue record and pLannotate feature annotations shown in this document.]
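Description:
pMXs-Trib3 is a Moloney murine leukemia virus (MMLV)-based retroviral expression vector built on the pMXs backbone and carrying the mouse Trib3 coding sequence for expression in mammalian cells. In bacteria it is maintained as a high-copy plasmid through a ColE1/pUC-type origin and selected with ampicillin via the β-lactamase gene and its native promoter. The catalogue lists a total size of about 5.66 kb, while the sequenced record is slightly shorter at 5,625 nt. A short lacI fragment near the origin appears to be a non-functional backbone remnant.

The retroviral cassette is flanked by MMLV long terminal repeats. Downstream of the 5′ LTR lie the MMLV packaging signal (with a short match to the MESV Ψ), a truncated gag segment lacking its start codon, which extends the packaging signal, and a pol-derived region containing the splice acceptor. Trib3, an insert of roughly 1.06 kb, was cloned between EcoRI and BamHI sites of the multiple cloning site, and the annotation detects it as a match to mouse TRIB3. No separate internal promoter is annotated, so expression is presumably driven by the 5′ LTR, as is typical for pMXs vectors. The 3′ end is annotated partly as a ΔU3 fragment adjoining a standard LTR, which is probably an annotation overlap rather than evidence of a self-inactivating design. The vector carries no annotated mammalian selection marker or reporter, and it lacks functional gag, pol and env, so viral particles must be produced in a packaging cell line.

TRIB3 is a pseudokinase that regulates the integrated stress response and ATF4/CHOP-dependent transcription. The associated publication concerns induction of a hemogenic program in mouse fibroblasts, but the record does not specify the role of Trib3 in that work.
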