Features (pLannotate 1.2.2; 13 found; start..end, strand, type, name):
      1..594     +  LTR            LTR: long terminal repeat from Moloney murine leukemia virus
    657..856     +  misc_feature   MMLV Ψ: packaging signal of Moloney murine leukemia virus (MMLV)
    908..996     +  misc_feature   MESV Ψ (fragment): packaging signal of murine embryonic stem cell virus
   1073..1489    +  CDS            gag (truncated): truncated Moloney murine leukemia virus (MMLV) gag gene lacking the start codon
   1499..1873    +  misc_feature   pol region: Moloney murine leukemia virus (MMLV) pol region containing the splice acceptor site
   1897..1921    +  misc_feature   MCS (fragment): multiple cloning site
   1922..2905    +  CDS            Trib3 (fragment): TRIB3_MOUSE - Also known as Nipk, Trb3. Experimental evidence at protein level: Swiss-Prot protein existence level 1. Inactive protein kinase which acts as a regulator of the integrated stress response (ISR), a process for adaptation to various stress (PubMed:17369260). Inhibits the transcriptional activity of DDIT3/CHOP and is involved in DDIT3/CHOP-dependent cell death during ER stress (By similarity). May play a role in programmed neuronal cell death but does not appear to affect non-neuronal cells (By similarity). Acts as a negative feedback regulator of the ATF4-dependent transcription du
   2987..3108    +  LTR            3' LTR (ΔU3) (fragment): self-inactivating 3' long terminal repeat (LTR) from Moloney murine leukemia virus
   3109..3578    +  LTR            LTR: long terminal repeat from Moloney murine leukemia virus
   3644..3696    -  CDS            lacI (fragment): lac repressor; lacI; The lac repressor binds to the lac operator to inhibit transcription in E. coli. This inhibition can be relieved by adding lactose or isopropyl-β-D-thiogalactopyranoside (IPTG).
   3879..4467    -  rep_origin     ori: high-copy-number ColE1/pMB1/pBR322/pUC origin of replication
   4631..5491    -  CDS            AmpR: β-lactamase; bla; confers resistance to ampicillin, carbenicillin, and related antibiotics
   5492..5596    -  promoter       AmpR promoter: bla
>Addgene plasmid #131606 | pMXs-Trib3 | addgene full sequence | sequence record 265938 | Addgene NGS Result
AATGAAAGACCCCACCTGTAGGTTTGGCAAGCTAGCTTAAGTAACGCCATTTTGCAAGGCATGGAAAAAT
ACATAACTGAGAATAGAAAAGTTCAGATCAAGGTCAGGAACAGATGGAACAGCTGAATATGGGCCAAACA
GGATATCTGTGGTAAGCAGTTCCTGCCCCGGCTCAGGGCCAAGAACAGATGGAACAGCTGAATATGGGCC
AAACAGGATATCTGTGGTAAGCAGTTCCTGCCCCGGCTCAGGGCCAAGAACAGATGGTCCCCAGATGCGG
TCCAGCCCTCAGCAGTTTCTAGAGAACCATCAGATGTTTCCAGGGTGCCCCAAGGACCTGAAATGACCCT
GTGCCTTATTTGAACTAACCAATCAGTTCGCTTCTCGCTTCTGTTCGCGCGCTTCTGCTCCCCGAGCTCA
ATAAAAGAGCCCACAACCCCTCACTCGGCGCGCCAGTCCTCCGATTGACTGAGTCGCCCGGGTACCCGTG
TATCCAATAAACCCTCTTGCAGTTGCATCCGACTTGTGGTCTCGCTGTTCCTTGGGAGGGTCTCCTCTGA
GTGATTGACTACCCGTCAGCGGGGGTCTTTCATTTGGGGGCTCGTCCGGGATCGGGAGACCCCTGCCCAG
GGACCACCGACCCACCACCGGGAGGTAAGCTGGCCAGCAACTTATCTGTGTCTGTCCGATTGTCTAGTGT
CTATGACTGATTTTATGCGCCTGCGTCGGTACTAGTTAGCTAACTAGCTCTGTATCTGGCGGACCCGTGG
TGGAACTGACGAGTTCGGAACACCCGGCCGCAACCCTGGGAGACGTCCCAGGGACTTCGGGGGCCGTTTT
TGTGGCCCGACCTGAGTCCAAAAATCCCGATCGTTTTGGACTCTTTGGTGCACCCCCCTAATAGGAGGGA
TATGTGGTTCTGGTAGGAGACGAGAACCTAAAACAGTTCCCGCCTCCGTCTGAATTTTTGCTTTCGGTTT
GGGACCGAAGCCGCGCCGCGCGTCTTGTCTGCTGCAGCATCGTTCTGTGTTGTCTCTGTCTGACTGTGTT
TCTGTATTTGTCTGAAAATTAGGGCCAGACTGTTACCACTCCCTTAAGTTTGACCTTAGGTCACTGGAAA
GATGTCGAGCGGATCGCTCACAACCAGTCGGTAGATGTCAAGAAGAGACGTTGGGTTACCTTCTGCTCTG
CAGAATGGCCAACCTTTAACGTCGGATGGCCGCGAGACGGCACCTTTAACCGAGACCTCATCACCCAGGT
TAAGATCAAGGTCTTTTCACCTGGCCCGCATGGACACCCAGACCAGGTCCCCTACATCGTGACCTGGGAA
GCCTTGGCTTTTGACCCCCCTCCCTGGGTCAAGCCCTTTGTACACCCTAAGCCTCCGCCTCCTCTTCCTC
CATCCGCCCCGTCTCTCCCCCTTGAACCTCCTCGTTCGACCCCGCCTCGATCCTCCCTTTATCCAGCCCT
CACTCCTTCTCTAGGCGCCCCCATATGGCCATATGAGATCTTATATGGGGCACCCCCGCCCCTTGTAAAC
TTCCCTGACCCTGACATGACAAGAGTTACTAACAGCCCCTCTCTCCAAGCTCACTTACAGGCTCTCTACT
TAGTCCAGCACGAAGTCTGGAGACCTCTGGCGGCAGCCTACCAAGAACAACTGGACCGACCGGTGGTACC
TCACCCTTACCGAGTCGGCGACACAGTGTGGGTCCGCCGACACCAGACTAAGAACCTAGAACCTCGCTGG
AAAGGACCTTACACAGTCCTGCTGACCACCCCCACCGCCCTCAAAGTAGACGGCATCGCAGCTTGGATAC
ACGCCGCCCACGTGAAGGCTGCCGACCCCGGGGGTGGACCATCCTCTAGACTGCCGGATCTAGCTAGTTA
ATTAAGGATCTCGAGCTCAAGCTTCGAATTCATGCGAGCTACACCTCTGGCTGCTTCTGCTGATGTTTCC
TGCAGGAAGAAACCGTTGGAGTTTGATGACAATATTGATGCCAAGTGTCCAGTCCTAAAACGAGTGAGAG
ATGAGCCTGAGCCCGGACCACTCCCCAGCCTGCTGCCCCCCAGCCCACCTCCCGCCTCAGACTTGTCACC
TGCTGTGGCCCCTGCAACTCGACTGGGGCCTTATATCCTTTTGGAACGAGAGCAAGGCAGCTGCAGCTAT
CGAGCCCTGCACTGCCCCACAGGCACAGAGTACACCTGCAAGGTGTACCCTGCCAGCGAGGCCCAGGCGG
TGCTGGCACCTTATGCCCGGCTGCCTACCCACCAGCATGTGGCCCGTCCCACAGAGGTCCTGCTGGGCTC
TCGGCTCCTTTACATCTTTTTCACGAAGACCCATGGGGACTTGCACAGCCTGGTGCGCAGCCGCCGCGGT
ATCCCAGAGCCCGAGGCTGCCGGGCTCTTCCGGCAGATGGCTAGTGCCGTGGCACACTGCCACAAGCACG
GGCTTGTCTTGCGCGACCTCAAGCTGCGTCGCTTTGTCTTCAGCAACTGTGAGAGGACGAAGCTGGTGCT
GGAGAACCTGGAAGATGCCTGCGTGATGACTGGATCAGATGACTCTCTGTGGGACAAGCATGCGTGCCCT
GCCTACGTGGGACCAGAGATACTCAGCTCCCGGCCATCCTACTCTGAGCCAGTCCTGCTCTTTGGCAAGA
TCCGTAGAGGGACCTTTGCCCTGCCTGAGGGCCTATCAGCCCCAGCCCGCTGTCTGATCCGCTGTCTCCT
CCGCAAGGAACCTTCAGAGCGACTTGTGGCCCTGGGAATCCTCTTGCATCCCTGGTTGAGAGAGGATCAC
GGCCGAGTCTCTCCTCCACAGTCTGACCGAAGGGAGATGGACCAGGTGGTCCCAGATGGGCCACAGCTGG
AGGAGGCTGAGGAAGGGGAGGTGGGGCTGTACGGCTAGGGATCCGTTAACGCGGCCGCCAGCACAGTGGT
CGACGATAAAATAAAAGATTTTATTTAGTCTCCAGAAAAAGGGGGGAATGAAAGACCCCACCTGTAGGTT
TGGCAAGCTAGCTTAAGTAACGCCATTTTGCAAGGCATGGAAAAATACATAACTGAGAATAGAGAAGTTC
AGATCAAGGTCAGGAACAGATGGAACAGCTGAATATGGGCCAAACAGGATATCTGTGGTAAGCAGTTCCT
GCCCCGGCTCAGGGCCAAGAACAGATGGAACAGCTGAATATGGGCCAAACAGGATATCTGTGGTAAGCAG
TTCCTGCCCCGGCTCAGGGCCAAGAACAGATGGTCCCCAGATGCGGTCCAGCCCTCAGCAGTTTCTAGAG
AACCATCAGATGTTTCCAGGGTGCCCCAAGGACCTGAAATGACCCTGTGCCTTATTTGAACTAACCAATC
AGTTCGCTTCTCGCTTCTGTTCGCGCGCTTCTGCTCCCCGAGCTCAATAAAAGAGCCCACAACCCCTCAC
TCGGGGCGCCAGTCCTCCGATTGACTGAGTCGCCCGGGTACCCGTGTATCCAATAAACCCTCTTGCAGTT
GCATCCGACTTGTGGTCTCGCTGTTCCTTGGGAGGGTCTCCTCTGAGTGATTGACTACCCGTCAGCGGGG
GTCTTTCACATGCAGCATGTATCAAAATTAATTTGGTTTTTTTTCTTAAGTATTTACATTAAATGGCCAT
AGTTGCATTAATGAATCGGCCAACGCGCGGGGAGAGGCGGTTTGCGTATTGGGCGCTCTTCCGCTTCCTC
GCTCACTGACTCGCTGCGCTCGGTCGTTCGGCTGCGGCGAGCGGTATCAGCTCACTCAAAGGCGGTAATA
CGGTTATCCACAGAATCAGGGGATAACGCAGGAAAGAACATGTGAGCAAAAGGCCAGCAAAAGGCCAGGA
ACCGTAAAAAGGCCGCGTTGCTGGCGTTTTTCCATAGGCTCCGCCCCCCTGACGAGCATCACAAAAATCG
ACGCTCAAGTCAGAGGTGGCGAAACCCGACAGGACTATAAAGATACCAGGCGTTTCCCCCTGGAAGCTCC
CTCGTGCGCTCTCCTGTTCCGACCCTGCCGCTTACCGGATACCTGTCCGCCTTTCTCCCTTCGGGAAGCG
TGGCGCTTTCTCATAGCTCACGCTGTAGGTATCTCAGTTCGGTGTAGGTCGTTCGCTCCAAGCTGGGCTG
TGTGCACGAACCCCCCGTTCAGCCCGACCGCTGCGCCTTATCCGGTAACTATCGTCTTGAGTCCAACCCG
GTAAGACACGACTTATCGCCACTGGCAGCAGCCACTGGTAACAGGATTAGCAGAGCGAGGTATGTAGGCG
GTGCTACAGAGTTCTTGAAGTGGTGGCCTAACTACGGCTACACTAGAAGAACAGTATTTGGTATCTGCGC
TCTGCTGAAGCCAGTTACCTTCGGAAAAAGAGTTGGTAGCTCTTGATCCGGCAAACAAACCACCGCTGGT
AGCGGTGGTTTTTTTGTTTGCAAGCAGCAGATTACGCGCAGAAAAAAAGGATCTCAAGAAGATCCTTTGA
TCTTTTCTACGGGGTCTGACGCTCAGTGGAACGAAAACTCACGTTAAGGGATTTTGGTCATGAGATTATC
AAAAAGGATCTTCACCTAGATCCTTTTGCGGCCGGCCGCAAATCAATCTAAAGTATATATGAGTAAACTT
GGTCTGACAGTTACCAATGCTTAATCAGTGAGGCACCTATCTCAGCGATCTGTCTATTTCGTTCATCCAT
AGTTGCCTGACTCCCCGTCGTGTAGATAACTACGATACGGGAGGGCTTACCATCTGGCCCCAGTGCTGCA
ATGATACCGCGAGACCCACGCTCACCGGCTCCAGATTTATCAGCAATAAACCAGCCAGCCGGAAGGGCCG
AGCGCAGAAGTGGTCCTGCAACTTTATCCGCCTCCATCCAGTCTATTAATTGTTGCCGGGAAGCTAGAGT
AAGTAGTTCGCCAGTTAATAGTTTGCGCAACGTTGTTGCCATTGCTACAGGCATCGTGGTGTCACGCTCG
TCGTTTGGTATGGCTTCATTCAGCTCCGGTTCCCAACGATCAAGGCGAGTTACATGATCCCCCATGTTGT
GCAAAAAAGCGGTTAGCTCCTTCGGTCCTCCGATCGTTGTCAGAAGTAAGTTGGCCGCAGTGTTATCACT
CATGGTTATGGCAGCACTGCATAATTCTCTTACTGTCATGCCATCCGTAAGATGCTTTTCTGTGACTGGT
GAGTACTCAACCAAGTCATTCTGAGAATAGTGTATGCGGCGACCGAGTTGCTCTTGCCCGGCGTCAATAC
GGGATAATACCGCGCCACATAGCAGAACTTTAAAAGTGCTCATCATTGGAAAACGTTCTTCGGGGCGAAA
ACTCTCAAGGATCTTACCGCTGTTGAGATCCAGTTCGATGTAACCCACTCGTGCACCCAACTGATCTTCA
GCATCTTTTACTTTCACCAGCGTTTCTGGGTGAGCAAAAACAGGAAGGCAAAATGCCGCAAAAAAGGGAA
TAAGGGCGACACGGAAATGTTGAATACTCATACTCTTCCTTTTTCAATATTATTGAAGCATTTATCAGGG
TTATTGTCTCATGAGCGGATACATATTTGAATGTATTTAGAAAAATAAACAAATAGGGGTTCCGCGCACA
TTTCCCCGAAAAGTGCCACCTGCAT
